>Addgene plasmid #211083 | pNLF1-C_EIF2B2:1-351 | addgene full sequence | sequence record 426005 | Addgene NGS Result
TCAATATTGGCCATTAGCCATATTATTCATTGGTTATATAGCATAAATCAATATTGGCTATTGGCCATTG
CATACGTTGTATCTATATCATAATATGTACATTTATATTGGCTCATGTCCAATATGACCGCCATGTTGGC
ATTGATTATTGACTAGTTATTAATAGTAATCAATTACGGGGTCATTAGTTCATAGCCCATATATGGAGTT
CCGCGTTACATAACTTACGGTAAATGGCCCGCCTGGCTGACCGCCCAACGACCCCCGCCCATTGACGTCA
ATAATGACGTATGTTCCCATAGTAACGCCAATAGGGACTTTCCATTGACGTCAATGGGTGGAGTATTTAC
GGTAAACTGCCCACTTGGCAGTACATCAAGTGTATCATATGCCAAGTCCGCCCCCTATTGACGTCAATGA
CGGTAAATGGCCCGCCTGGCATTATGCCCAGTACATGACCTTACGGGACTTTCCTACTTGGCAGTACATC
TACGTATTAGTCATCGCTATTACCATGGTGATGCGGTTTTGGCAGTACACCAATGGGCGTGGATAGCGGT
TTGACTCACGGGGATTTCCAAGTCTCCACCCCATTGACGTCAATGGGAGTTTGTTTTGGCACCAAAATCA
ACGGGACTTTCCAAAATGTCGTAATAACCCCGCCCCGTTGACGCAAATGGGCGGTAGGCGTGTACGGTGG
GAGGTCTATATAAGCAGAGCTGGTTTAGTGAACCGTCAGATCACTAGAAGCTTTATTGCGGTAGTTTATC
ACAGTTAAATTGCTAACGCAGTCAGTGCTTCTGACACAACAGTCTCGAACTTAAGCTGCAGAAGTTGGTC
GTGAGGCACTGGGCAGGTAAGTATCAAGGTTACAAGACAGGTTTAAGGAGACCAATAGAAACTGGGCTTG
TCGAGACAGAGAAGACTCTTGCGTTTCTGATAGGCACCTATTGGTCTTACTGACATCCACTTTGCCTTTC
TCTCCACAGGTGTCCACTCCCAGTTCAATTACAGCTCTTAAGGCTAGAGTATTAATACGACTCACTATAG
GGCTAGCAAAGCGATCGCTTCCGAATTCGCCACCATGCCGGGATCCGCAGCGAAGGGCTCGGAGTTGTCA
GAGAGGATCGAGAGCTTCGTGGAGACCCTGAAGCGGGGTGGTGGGCCGCGCAGCTCCGAGGAAATGGCTC
GGGAGACCCTAGGGTTGCTGCGCCAGATCATCACGGACCACCGCTGGAGCAACGCGGGGGAGCTGATGGA
GCTGATCCGCAGAGAGGGCAGGAGGATGACGGCCGCTCAGCCCTCCGAGACCACCGTGGGCAACATGGTG
CGGAGAGTGCTCAAGATTATCCGGGAGGAGTATGGCAGACTCCATGGACGCAGCGACGAGAGTGATCAGC
AGGAGTCCCTGCACAAACTGTTGACATCCGGAGGCCTAAACGAGGATTTCAGCTTCCATTATGCCCAACT
CCAGTCCAACATCATTGAGGCGATTAATGAGCTGCTAGTGGAGCTGGAAGGGACAATGGAGAACATTGCA
GCCCAGGCTCTGGAGCACATTCACTCCAATGAGGTGATCATGACCATTGGCTTCTCCCGAACAGTAGAGG
CCTTCCTCAAAGAGGCTGCCCGAAAGAGGAAATTCCATGTCATTGTAGCAGAGTGTGCTCCTTTCTGCCA
GGGTCATGAAATGGCTGTGAATTTGTCCAAAGCAGGTATTGAGACAACTGTCATGACTGATGCTGCCATT
TTTGCCGTTATGTCAAGAGTCAACAAGGTGATCATTGGCACGAAGACCATCCTGGCCAATGGGGCCCTGA
GAGCTGTGACAGGAACTCACACTCTGGCACTGGCAGCAAAACACCATTCCACCCCACTCATCGTCTGTGC
ACCTATGTTCAAACTTTCTCCACAGTTCCCCAATGAAGAAGACTCATTTCATAAGTTTGTGGCTCCTGAA
GAAGTCCTGCCATTCACAGAAGGGGACATTCTGGAGAAGGTCAGCGTGCATTGCCCTGTGTTTGACTACG
TTCCCCCAGAGCTCATTACCCTCTTTATCTCCAACATTGGTGGGAATGCACCTTCCTACATCTACCGCCT
GATGAGTGAACTCTACCATCCTGATGATCATGTTTTATCTAGATTTGGGCCCAATTCCTGCAGGCGAGCT
CTCGGCTCGAGCGGCGTCTTCACACTCGAAGATTTCGTTGGGGACTGGCGACAGACAGCCGGCTACAACC
TGGACCAAGTCCTTGAACAGGGAGGTGTGTCCAGTTTGTTTCAGAATCTCGGGGTGTCCGTAACTCCGAT
CCAAAGGATTGTCCTGAGCGGTGAAAATGGGCTGAAGATCGACATCCATGTCATCATCCCGTATGAAGGT
CTGAGCGGCGACCAAATGGGCCAGATCGAAAAAATTTTTAAGGTGGTGTACCCTGTGGATGATCATCACT
TTAAGGTGATCCTGCACTATGGCACACTGGTAATCGACGGGGTTACGCCGAACATGATCGACTATTTCGG
ACGGCCGTATGAAGGCATCGCCGTGTTCGACGGCAAAAAGATCACTGTAACAGGGACCCTGTGGAACGGC
AACAAAATTATCGACGAGCGCCTGATCAACCCCGACGGCTCCCTGCTGTTCCGAGTAACCATCAACGGAG
TGACCGGCTGGCGGCTGTGCGAACGCATTCTGGCGTAAGGCCGCGACTCTAGGGCATGCAAGCTGATCCG
GCTGCTAACAAAGCCCGAAAGGAAGCTGAGTTGGCTGCTGCCACCGCTGAGCAATAACTAGCATAACCCC
TTGGGGCGGCCGCTTCGAGCAGACATGATAAGATACATTGATGAGTTTGGACAAACCACAACTAGAATGC
AGTGAAAAAAATGCTTTATTTGTGAAATTTGTGATGCTATTGCTTTATTTGTAACCATTATAAGCTGCAA
TAAACAAGTTAACAACAACAATTGCATTCATTTTATGTTTCAGGTTCAGGGGGAGATGTGGGAGGTTTTT
TTAAGCAAGTAAAACCTCTACAAATGTGGTAAAATCGAATTTTAACAAAATATTAACGCTTACAATTTCC
TGATGCGGTATTTTCTCCTTACGCATCTGTGCGGTATTTCACACCGCATACGCGGATCTGCGCAGCACCA
TGGCCTGAAATAACCTCTGAAAGAGGAACTTGGTTAGGTACCTTCTGAGGCGGAAAGAACCAGCTGTGGA
ATGTGTGTCAGTTAGGGTGTGGAAAGTCCCCAGGCTCCCCAGCAGGCAGAAGTATGCAAAGCATGCATCT
CAATTAGTCAGCAACCAGGTGTGGAAAGTCCCCAGGCTCCCCAGCAGGCAGAAGTATGCAAAGCATGCAT
CTCAATTAGTCAGCAACCATAGTCCCGCCCCTAACTCCGCCCATCCCGCCCCTAACTCCGCCCAGTTCCG
CCCATTCTCCGCCCCATGGCTGACTAATTTTTTTTATTTATGCAGAGGCCGAGGCCGCCTCGGCCTCTGA
GCTATTCCAGAAGTAGTGAGGAGGCTTTTTTGGAGGCCTAGGCTTTTGCAAAAAGCTCGATTCTTCTGAC
ACTAGCGCCACCATGAAGAAGCCCGAACTCACCGCTACCAGCGTTGAAAAATTTCTCATCGAGAAGTTCG
ACAGTGTGAGCGACCTGATGCAGTTGTCGGAGGGCGAAGAGAGCCGAGCCTTCAGCTTCGATGTCGGCGG
ACGCGGCTATGTACTGCGGGTGAATAGCTGCGCTGATGGCTTCTACAAAGACCGCTACGTGTACCGCCAC
TTCGCCAGCGCTGCACTACCCATCCCCGAAGTGTTGGACATCGGCGAGTTCAGCGAGAGCCTGACATACT
GCATCAGTAGACGCGCCCAAGGCGTTACTCTCCAAGACCTCCCCGAAACAGAGCTGCCTGCTGTGTTACA
GCCTGTCGCCGAAGCTATGGATGCTATTGCCGCCGCCGACCTCAGTCAAACCAGCGGCTTCGGCCCATTC
GGGCCCCAAGGCATCGGCCAGTACACAACCTGGCGGGATTTCATTTGCGCCATTGCTGATCCCCATGTCT
ACCACTGGCAGACCGTGATGGACGACACCGTGTCCGCCAGCGTAGCTCAAGCCCTGGACGAACTGATGCT
GTGGGCCGAAGACTGTCCCGAGGTGCGCCACCTCGTCCATGCCGACTTCGGCAGCAACAACGTCCTGACC
GACAACGGCCGCATCACCGCCGTAATCGACTGGTCCGAAGCTATGTTCGGGGACAGTCAGTACGAGGTGG
CCAACATCTTCTTCTGGCGGCCCTGGCTGGCTTGCATGGAGCAGCAGACTCGCTACTTCGAGCGCCGGCA
TCCCGAGCTGGCCGGCAGCCCTCGTCTGCGAGCCTACATGCTGCGCATCGGCCTGGATCAGCTCTACCAG
AGCCTCGTGGACGGCAACTTCGACGATGCTGCCTGGGCTCAAGGCCGCTGCGATGCCATCGTCCGCAGCG
GGGCCGGCACCGTCGGTCGCACACAAATCGCTCGCCGGAGCGCAGCCGTATGGACCGACGGCTGCGTCGA
GGTGCTGGCCGACAGCGGCAACCGCCGGCCCAGTACACGACCGCGCGCTAAGGAGGTAGGTCGAGTTTAG
ACTCTAGCCATCACGATGGCCGCAATAAAATATCTTTATTTTCATTACATCTGTGTGTTGGTTTTTTGTG
TGAATCGATAGCGATAAGGATCCTCTTTGCGCTTGCGTTTTCCCTTGTCCAGATAGCCCAGTAGCTGACA
TTCATCCGGGGTCAGCACCGTTTCTGCGGACTGGCTTTCTACGTAATGGTTTCTTAGACGTCAGGTGGCA
CTTTTCGGGGAAATGTGCGCGGAACCCCTATTTGTTTATTTTTCTAAATACATTCAAATATGTATCCGCT
CATGAGACAATAACCCTGATAAATGCTTCAATAATATTGAAAAAGGAAGAGTATGAGTATTCAACATTTC
CGTGTCGCCCTTATTCCCTTTTTTGCGGCATTTTGCCTTCCTGTTTTTGCTCACCCAGAAACGCTGGTGA
AAGTAAAAGATGCTGAAGATCAGTTGGGTGCACGAGTGGGTTACATCGAACTGGATCTCAACAGCGGTAA
GATCCTTGAGAGTTTTCGCCCCGAAGAACGTTTTCCAATGATGAGCACTTTCAAAGTTCTGCTATGTGGC
GCGGTATTATCCCGTATTGACGCCGGGCAAGAGCAACTCGGTCGCCGCATACACTATTCTCAGAATGACT
TGGTTGAGTACTCACCAGTCACAGAAAAGCATCTTACGGATGGCATGACAGTAAGAGAATTATGCAGTGC
TGCCATAACCATGAGTGATAACACTGCGGCCAACTTACTTCTGACAACTATCGGAGGACCGAAGGAGCTA
ACCGCTTTTTTGCACAACATGGGGGATCATGTAACTCGCCTTGATCGTTGGGAACCGGAGCTGAATGAAG
CCATACCAAACGACGAGCGTGACACCACGATGCCTGTAGCAATGGCAACAACGTTGCGCAAACTATTAAC
TGGCGAACTACTTACTCTAGCTTCCCGGCAACAATTAATAGACTGGATGGAGGCGGATAAAGTTGCAGGA
CCACTTCTGCGCTCGGCCCTTCCGGCTGGCTGGTTTATTGCTGATAAATCTGGAGCCGGTGAGCGTGGGT
CTCGCGGTATCATTGCAGCACTGGGGCCAGATGGTAAGCCCTCCCGTATCGTAGTTATCTACACGACGGG
GAGTCAGGCAACTATGGATGAACGAAATAGACAGATCGCTGAGATAGGTGCCTCACTGATTAAGCATTGG
TAATTCGAAATGACCGACCAAGCGACGCCCAACCGGTATCAGCTCACTCAAAGGCGGTAATACGGTTATC
CACAGAATCAGGGGATAACGCAGGAAAGAACATGTGAGCAAAAGGCCAGCAAAAGGCCAGGAACCGTAAA
AAGGCCGCGTTGCTGGCGTTTTTCCATAGGCTCCGCCCCCCTGACGAGCATCACAAAAATCGACGCTCAA
GTCAGAGGTGGCGAAACCCGACAGGACTATAAAGATACCAGGCGTTTCCCCCTGGAAGCTCCCTCGTGCG
CTCTCCTGTTCCGACCCTGCCGCTTACCGGATACCTGTCCGCCTTTCTCCCTTCGGGAAGCGTGGCGCTT
TCTCATAGCTCACGCTGTAGGTATCTCAGTTCGGTGTAGGTCGTTCGCTCCAAGCTGGGCTGTGTGCACG
AACCCCCCGTTCAGCCCGACCGCTGCGCCTTATCCGGTAACTATCGTCTTGAGTCCAACCCGGTAAGACA
CGACTTATCGCCACTGGCAGCAGCCACTGGTAACAGGATTAGCAGAGCGAGGTATGTAGGCGGTGCTACA
GAGTTCTTGAAGTGGTGGCCTAACTACGGCTACACTAGAAGGACAGTATTTGGTATCTGCGCTCTGCTGA
AGCCAGTTACCTTCGGAAAAAGAGTTGGTAGCTCTTGATCCGGCAAACAAACCACCGCTGGTAGCGGTGG
TTTTTTTGTTTGCAAGCAGCAGATTACGCGCAGAAAAAAAGGATTTCAAGAAGATCCTTTGATCTTTTCT
ACGGGGTCTGACGCTCAGTGGAACGAAAACTCACGTTAAGGGATTTTGGTCATGAGATTATCAAAAAGGA
TCTTCACCTAGATCCTTTTATAGTCCGGAAATACAGGAACGCACGCTGGATGGCCCTTCGCTGGGATGGT
GAAACCATGAAAAATGGCAGCTTCAGTGGATTAAGTGGGGGTAATGTGGCCTGTACCCTCTGGTTGCATA
GGTATTCATACGGTTAAAATTTATCAGGCGCGATTGCGGCAGTTTTTCGGGTGGTTTGTTGCCATTTTTA
CCTGTCTGCTGCCGTGATCGCGCTGAACGCGTTTTAGCGGTGCGTACAATTAAGGGATTATGGTAAATCC
ACTTACTGTCTGCCCTCGTAGCCATCGAGATAAACCGCAGTACTCCGGCCACGATGCGTCCGGCGTAGAG
GATCGAGATCT
Features (pLannotate 1.2.2; 20 found; start..end, strand, type, name):
    140..517     +  enhancer       CMV enhancer: human cytomegalovirus immediate early enhancer
    519..718     +  promoter       CMV promoter: human cytomegalovirus (CMV) immediate early promoter
    857..989     +  intron         chimeric intron: chimera between introns from human β-globin and immunoglobulin heavy chain genes
   1033..1051    +  promoter       T7 promoter: promoter for bacteriophage T7 RNA polymerase
   1085..2137    +  CDS            EIF2B2: EI2BB_HUMAN - Also known as EIF2BB. Experimental evidence at protein level: Swiss-Prot protein existence level 1. Catalyzes the exchange of eukaryotic initiation factor 2- bound GDP for GTP. From Homo sapiens (Human).
   2186..2698    +  CDS            Nluc: NanoLuc® luciferase human codon-optimized
   2731..2780    +  CDS            SET1 (fragment): solubility-enhancement tag derived from T7 phage gene 10B
   2788..2807    +  terminator     T7 terminator (fragment): transcription terminator for bacteriophage T7 RNA polymerase
   2829..2950    -  polyA_signal   SV40 poly(A) signal: SV40 polyadenylation signal
   2973..3041    -  CDS            large T antigen (fragment): large T antigen from SV40 (simian virus 40)
   3046..3078    +  rep_origin     M13 ori (fragment): M13 bacteriophage origin of replication; arrow indicates direction of (+) strand synthesis
   3079..3130    -  misc_feature   bom (fragment): basis of mobility region from pBR322
   3195..3552    +  promoter       SV40 promoter: SV40 enhancer and early promoter
   3583..4605    +  CDS            hph: KHYB_ECOLX - Experimental evidence at protein level: Swiss-Prot protein existence level 1. The aminoglycoside phosphotransferases achieve inactivation of their antibiotic substrates by phosphorylation. Only phosphorylates hygromycin and closely related compounds such as demethyl analogs and destomycin. From Escherichia coli.
   4644..4692    +  polyA_signal   poly(A) signal: synthetic polyadenylation signal
   4713..4805    -  CDS            tnpA (fragment): TN5P_ECOLX - Also known as tnp. Experimental evidence at protein level: Swiss-Prot protein existence level 1. Mediates transposition of transposon Tn5 by a 'cut and paste' mechanism. First, the monomeric transposase binds the 19 bp inverted DNA repeats flanking the transposon. Then, dimerization of the DNA- bound transposase creates a synaptic DNA complex. After nicking of the first DNA strand, excision of the transposon proceeds through a series of intermediates. The transposase then mediates the insertion of the transposon at a new site by strand transfer. The activity of the wild- type tran
   4848..4952    +  promoter       AmpR promoter: bla
   4953..5813    +  CDS            AmpR: β-lactamase; bla; confers resistance to ampicillin, carbenicillin, and related antibiotics
   5971..6559    -  rep_origin     ori: high-copy-number ColE1/pMB1/pBR322/pUC origin of replication
   6675..6958    +  misc_feature   cer region: ColE1-derived recombination site that helps to maintain plasmids as monomers
