[The description below was written by a language model from this plasmid's Addgene catalogue record and pLannotate feature annotations shown in this document.]
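Description:
pNLF1-C_EIF2B2:1-351 is a mammalian expression plasmid of about 7.0 kb built on the Promega pNLF1-C backbone, which is designed to fuse NanoLuc luciferase to the C terminus of a protein of interest. In bacteria it is maintained at high copy through a ColE1/pUC-type origin and selected with ampicillin via the β-lactamase gene; a ColE1 cer site is also annotated, which helps keep the plasmid monomeric. For selection in mammalian cells, an SV40 enhancer/early promoter drives the hygromycin phosphotransferase gene (hph), followed by a synthetic polyadenylation signal.

The expression cassette uses the human cytomegalovirus immediate-early enhancer and promoter followed by a chimeric β-globin/immunoglobulin intron, which generally improves transcript processing and expression. A T7 promoter sits just upstream of the coding region and could support in vitro transcription. The insert is the wild-type, full-length human EIF2B2 open reading frame (residues M1 to L351, 1,053 bp), encoding the beta subunit of the eIF2B guanine nucleotide exchange factor. It was derived from a Mammalian Gene Collection clone and introduced by ligation-independent cloning. It is joined through a short linker to human codon-optimised NanoLuc, and the transcript ends at an SV40 late poly(A) signal. Several small annotated fragments (SET1, T7 terminator, large T antigen, M13 ori, bom, tnpA) appear to be partial sequence matches within backbone or junction regions rather than functional elements.

The construct produces luminescent EIF2B2-NanoLuc in transfected cells. It was deposited with a study assessing the ligandability of WD40 repeat-containing proteins; NanoLuc fusions of this kind are commonly used as donors in bioluminescence-based assays, although the record does not state the specific assay.
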