Addgene plasmid #211083: pNLF1-C_EIF2B2:1-351
Purpose: Mammalian expression of full-length human EIF2B2. C-terminal NanoLuc luciferase tag.
Depositing lab: Cheryl Arrowsmith. Depositing organization: University of Toronto. Publication: A Target Class Ligandability Evaluation of WD40 Repeat-Containing Proteins. Ackloo S, Li F, Szewczyk M, Seitova A, Loppnau P, Zeng H, Xu J, Ahmad S, Arnautova YA, Baghaie AJ, Beldar S, Bolotokova A, Centrella PA, Chau I, Clark MA, Cuozzo JW, Dehghani-Tafti S, Disch JS, Dong A, Dumas A, Feng JA, Ghiabi P, Gibson E, Gilmer J, Goldman B, Green SR, Guie MA, Guilinger JP, Harms N, Herasymenko O, Houliston S, Hutchinson A, Kearnes S, Keefe AD, Kimani SW, Kramer T, Kutera M, Kwak HA, Lento C, Li Y, Liu J, Loup J, Machado RAC, Mulhern CJ, Perveen S, Righetto GL, Riley P, Shrestha S, Sigel EA, Silva M, Sintchak MD, Slakman BL, Taylor RD, Thompson J, Torng W, Underkoffler C, von Rechenberg M, Walsh RT, Watson I, Wilson DJ, Wolf E, Yadav M, Yazdi AK, Zhang J, Zhang Y, Santhakumar V, Edwards AM, Barsyte-Lovejoy D, Schapira M, Brown PJ, Halabelian L, Arrowsmith CH. J Med Chem. 2025 Jan 23;68(2):1092-1112. doi: 10.1021/acs.jmedchem.4c02010. Epub 2024 Nov 4. PubMed 39495097.
Backbone
  Vector backbone: pNLF1-C
  Backbone manufacturer: Promega
  Vector type: Mammalian Expression
  Selectable markers: Hygromycin
Growth in bacteria
  Bacterial resistance: Ampicillin, 100 μg/mL
  Growth temperature: 37°C
  Growth strain: DH5alpha
  Copy number: High Copy
Gene/Insert
  Gene/Insert name: EIF2B2:M1-L351
  Species: H. sapiens (human)
  Insert size (bp): 1053
  Mutation: wild type
  Entrez Gene: EIF2B2 (a.k.a. EIF-2Bbeta, EIF2B, EIF2Bbeta)
  Promoter: CMV
  Tag / fusion protein: NanoLuc luciferase (C terminal on insert)
  Cloning method: Ligation Independent Cloning
  Sequencing primers: 5′ ttacagctcttaaggctagag; 3′ agccggctgtctgtcgccag
Resource information
  A portion of this plasmid was derived from a plasmid made by: Mammalian Gene Collection (BC011750)
Terms and licenses: Academic/Nonprofit Terms; Industry Terms: Not Available to Industry
Depositor comments: 5' Cloning Site: EcoR1 (not destroyed), 3' Cloning Site: Xba1 (not destroyed). C terminal tag: srfgpnscrralgssgvftledfvgdwrqtagynldqvleqggvsslfqnlgvsvtpiqrivlsgenglkidihviipyeglsgdqmgqiekifkvvypvddhhfkvilhygtlvidgvtpnmidyfgrpyegiavfdgkkitvtgtlwngnkiiderlinpdgsllfrvtingvtgwrlcerila.
How to cite: pNLF1-C_EIF2B2:1-351 was a gift from Cheryl Arrowsmith (Addgene plasmid # 211083 ; http://n2t.net/addgene:211083 ; RRID:Addgene_211083)
