>Addgene plasmid #211083 | pNLF1-C_EIF2B2:1-351 | depositor partial sequence | sequence record 411646 | Insert sequence
ATGCCGGGATCCGCAGCGAAGGGCTCGGAGTTGTCAGAGAGGATCGAGAGCTTCGTGGAGACCCTGAAGC
GGGGTGGTGGGCCGCGCAGCTCCGAGGAAATGGCTCGGGAGACCCTAGGGTTGCTGCGCCAGATCATCAC
GGACCACCGCTGGAGCAACGCGGGGGAGCTGATGGAGCTGATCCGCAGAGAGGGCAGGAGGATGACGGCC
GCTCAGCCCTCCGAGACCACCGTGGGCAACATGGTGCGGAGAGTGCTCAAGATTATCCGGGAGGAGTATG
GCAGACTCCATGGACGCAGCGACGAGAGTGATCAGCAGGAGTCCCTGCACAAACTGTTGACATCCGGAGG
CCTAAACGAGGATTTCAGCTTCCATTATGCCCAACTCCAGTCCAACATCATTGAGGCGATTAATGAGCTG
CTAGTGGAGCTGGAAGGGACAATGGAGAACATTGCAGCCCAGGCTCTGGAGCACATTCACTCCAATGAGG
TGATCATGACCATTGGCTTCTCCCGAACAGTAGAGGCCTTCCTCAAAGAGGCTGCCCGAAAGAGGAAATT
CCATGTCATTGTAGCAGAGTGTGCTCCTTTCTGCCAGGGTCATGAAATGGCTGTGAATTTGTCCAAAGCA
GGTATTGAGACAACTGTCATGACTGATGCTGCCATTTTTGCCGTTATGTCAAGAGTCAACAAGGTGATCA
TTGGCACGAAGACCATCCTGGCCAATGGGGCCCTGAGAGCTGTGACAGGAACTCACACTCTGGCACTGGC
AGCAAAACACCATTCCACCCCACTCATCGTCTGTGCACCTATGTTCAAACTTTCTCCACAGTTCCCCAAT
GAAGAAGACTCATTTCATAAGTTTGTGGCTCCTGAAGAAGTCCTGCCATTCACAGAAGGGGACATTCTGG
AGAAGGTCAGCGTGCATTGCCCTGTGTTTGACTACGTTCCCCCAGAGCTCATTACCCTCTTTATCTCCAA
CATTGGTGGGAATGCACCTTCCTACATCTACCGCCTGATGAGTGAACTCTACCATCCTGATGATCATGTT
TTA
